LOCUS       Exported 10857 bp ds-DNA circular SYN 12-MAY-2021
DEFINITION  Expresses mouse Fzd6 in mammalian cells.
ACCESSION   .
VERSION     .
KEYWORDS    pLEX307-mFzd6
SOURCE      synthetic DNA construct
  ORGANISM  synthetic DNA construct
REFERENCE   1 (bases 1 to 10857)
  AUTHORS   Susman MW, Karuna EP, Kunz RC, Gujral TS, Cantu AV, Choi SS, Jong
            BY, Okada K, Scales MK, Hum J, Hu LS, Kirschner MW, Nishinakamura R,
            Yamada S, Laird DJ, Jao LE, Gygi SP, Greenberg ME, Ho HH
  TITLE     Kinesin superfamily protein Kif26b links Wnt5a-Ror signaling to the
            control of cell and tissue behaviors in vertebrates.
  JOURNAL   Elife. 2017 Sep 8;6. pii: e26509. doi: 10.7554/eLife.26509.
  PUBMED    28885975
REFERENCE   2 (bases 1 to 10857)
  AUTHORS   .
  TITLE     Direct Submission
  JOURNAL   Exported May 12, 2021 from SnapGene Server 1.1.58
            http://www.snapgene.com
FEATURES             Location/Qualifiers
     source          1..10857
                     /organism="synthetic DNA construct"
                     /mol_type="other DNA"
     promoter        96..1274
                     /label=EF-1-alpha promoter
                     /note="strong constitutive promoter for human elongation
                     factor EF-1-alpha"
     intron          327..1265
                     /label=EF-1-alpha intron A
                     /note="intron upstream of the start codon of human
                     EF-1-alpha"
     primer_bind     1222..1242
                     /label=EF1a-F
                     /note="Human elongation factor-1a promoter, forward primer"
     protein_bind    1294..1318
                     /gene="mutant version of attB"
                     /label=attB1
                     /bound_moiety="BP Clonase(TM)"
                     /note="recombination site for the Gateway(R) BP reaction"
     promoter        complement(3520..3537)
                     /label=T7 promoter
                     /note="promoter for bacteriophage T7 RNA polymerase"
     polyA_signal    3542..3676
                     /label=SV40 poly(A) signal
                     /note="SV40 polyadenylation signal"
     protein_bind    complement(3766..3790)
                     /gene="mutant version of attB"
                     /label=attB2
                     /bound_moiety="BP Clonase(TM)"
                     /note="recombination site for the Gateway(R) BP reaction"
     CDS             3798..3839
                     /codon_start=1
                     /product="epitope tag from simian virus 5"
                     /label=V5 tag
                     /translation="GKPIPNPLLGLDST"
     misc_feature    3890..4478
                     /label=WPRE
                     /note="woodchuck hepatitis virus posttranscriptional
                     regulatory element"
     primer_bind     complement(3943..3963)
                     /label=WPRE-R
                     /note="WPRE, reverse primer"
     CDS             complement(4361..4372)
                     /codon_start=1
                     /product="Factor Xa recognition and cleavage site"
                     /label=Factor Xa site
                     /translation="IEGR"
     LTR             4550..4783
                     /label=3' LTR (Delta-U3)
                     /note="self-inactivating 3' long terminal repeat (LTR) from
                     HIV-1"
     polyA_signal    4861..4982
                     /label=SV40 poly(A) signal
                     /note="SV40 polyadenylation signal"
     rep_origin      5022..5157
                     /label=SV40 ori
                     /note="SV40 origin of replication"
     primer_bind     complement(5177..5196)
                     /label=T7
                     /note="T7 promoter, forward primer"
     promoter        complement(5178..5196)
                     /label=T7 promoter
                     /note="promoter for bacteriophage T7 RNA polymerase"
     primer_bind     complement(5206..5223)
                     /label=M13 Forward
                     /note="In lacZ gene. Also called M13-F20 or M13 (-21)
                     Forward"
     primer_bind     complement(5206..5222)
                     /label=M13 fwd
                     /note="common sequencing primer, one of multiple similar
                     variants"
     primer_bind     complement(5215..5237)
                     /label=M13/pUC Forward
                     /note="In lacZ gene"
     rep_origin      5364..5819
                     /direction=RIGHT
                     /label=f1 ori
                     /note="f1 bacteriophage origin of replication; arrow
                     indicates direction of (+) strand synthesis"
     primer_bind     complement(5451..5470)
                     /label=F1ori-R
                     /note="F1 origin, reverse primer"
     primer_bind     5661..5682
                     /label=F1ori-F
                     /note="F1 origin, forward primer"
     promoter        5845..5949
                     /gene="bla"
                     /label=AmpR promoter
     CDS             5950..6810
                     /codon_start=1
                     /gene="bla"
                     /product="beta-lactamase"
                     /label=AmpR
                     /note="confers resistance to ampicillin, carbenicillin, and
                     related antibiotics"
                     /translation="MSIQHFRVALIPFFAAFCLPVFAHPETLVKVKDAEDQLGARVGYI
                     ELDLNSGKILESFRPEERFPMMSTFKVLLCGAVLSRIDAGQEQLGRRIHYSQNDLVEYS
                     PVTEKHLTDGMTVRELCSAAITMSDNTAANLLLTTIGGPKELTAFLHNMGDHVTRLDRW
                     EPELNEAIPNDERDTTMPVAMATTLRKLLTGELLTLASRQQLIDWMEADKVAGPLLRSA
                     LPAGWFIADKSGAGERGSRGIIAALGPDGKPSRIVVIYTTGSQATMDERNRQIAEIGAS
                     LIKHW"
     primer_bind     complement(6168..6187)
                     /label=Amp-R
                     /note="Ampicillin resistance gene, reverse primer"
     rep_origin      6981..7569
                     /direction=RIGHT
                     /label=ori
                     /note="high-copy-number ColE1/pMB1/pBR322/pUC origin of
                     replication"
     primer_bind     7470..7489
                     /label=pBR322ori-F
                     /note="pBR322 origin, forward primer"
     primer_bind     7723..7740
                     /label=L4440
                     /note="L4440 vector, forward primer"
     protein_bind    7857..7878
                     /label=CAP binding site
                     /bound_moiety="E. coli catabolite activator protein"
                     /note="CAP binding activates transcription in the presence
                     of cAMP."
     promoter        7893..7923
                     /label=lac promoter
                     /note="promoter for the E. coli lac operon"
     protein_bind    7931..7947
                     /label=lac operator
                     /bound_moiety="lac repressor encoded by lacI"
                     /note="The lac repressor binds to the lac operator to
                     inhibit transcription in E. coli. This inhibition can be
                     relieved by adding lactose or
                     isopropyl-beta-D-thiogalactopyranoside (IPTG)."
     primer_bind     7936..7958
                     /label=M13/pUC Reverse
                     /note="In lacZ gene"
     primer_bind     7955..7971
                     /label=M13 rev
                     /note="common sequencing primer, one of multiple similar
                     variants"
     primer_bind     7955..7971
                     /label=M13 Reverse
                     /note="In lacZ gene. Also called M13-rev"
     primer_bind     7990..8010
                     /label=T3
                     /note="T3 promoter, forward primer"
     promoter        7992..8010
                     /label=T3 promoter
                     /note="promoter for bacteriophage T3 RNA polymerase"
     promoter        8038..8264
                     /label=RSV promoter
                     /note="Rous sarcoma virus enhancer/promoter"
     LTR             8265..8445
                     /label=5' LTR (truncated)
                     /note="truncated 5' long terminal repeat (LTR) from HIV-1"
     misc_feature    8492..8617
                     /label=HIV-1 Psi
                     /note="packaging signal of human immunodeficiency virus
                     type 1"
     misc_feature    9110..9343
                     /label=RRE
                     /note="The Rev response element (RRE) of HIV-1 allows for
                     Rev-dependent mRNA export from the nucleus to the
                     cytoplasm."
     CDS             9528..9572
                     /codon_start=1
                     /product="antigenic peptide corresponding to amino acids
                     655 to 669 of the HIV envelope protein gp41 (Lutje Hulsik
                     et al., 2013)"
                     /label=gp41 peptide
                     /note="recognized by the 2H10 single-chain llama nanobody"
                     /translation="KNEQELLELDKWASL"
     promoter        9803..10013
                     /label=SV40 promoter
                     /note="SV40 early promoter"
     promoter        9825..10021
                     /label=SV40 promoter
                     /note="SV40 early promoter"
     rep_origin      9872..10007
                     /label=SV40 ori
                     /note="SV40 origin of replication"
     CDS             10053..10655
                     /codon_start=1
                     /gene="pac from Streptomyces alboniger"
                     /product="puromycin N-acetyltransferase"
                     /label=PuroR
                     /note="confers resistance to puromycin"
                     /translation="MTEYKPTVRLATRDDVPRAVRTLAAAFADYPATRHTVDPDRHIER
                     VTELQELFLTRVGLDIGKVWVADDGAAVAVWTTPESVEAGAVFAEIGPRMAELSGSRLA
                     AQQQMEGLLAPHRPKEPAWFLATVGVSPDHQGKGLGSAVVLPGVEAAERAGVPAFLETS
                     APRNLPFYERLGFTVTADVEVPEGPRTWCMTRKPGAS"
     primer_bind     complement(10053..10072)
                     /label=Puro-R
                     /note="Puromycin resistance gene, reverse primer. Also
                     called puro-variant-R"
     primer_bind     10549..10569
                     /label=Puro-F
                     /note="Puromycin resistance gene, forward primer"
     misc_feature    10698..10815
                     /label=cPPT/CTS
                     /note="central polypurine tract and central termination
                     sequence of HIV-1"
ORIGIN
        1 ctcgaggcct gcaggtgcaa agatggataa agttttaaac agagaggaat ctttgcagct
       61 aatggacctt ctaggtcttg aaaggagtgg gaattggctc cggtgcccgt cagtgggcag
      121 agcgcacatc gcccacagtc cccgagaagt tggggggagg ggtcggcaat tgaaccggtg
      181 cctagagaag gtggcgcggg gtaaactggg aaagtgatgt cgtgtactgg ctccgccttt
      241 ttcccgaggg tgggggagaa ccgtatataa gtgcagtagt cgccgtgaac gttctttttc
      301 gcaacgggtt tgccgccaga acacaggtaa gtgccgtgtg tggttcccgc gggcctggcc
      361 tctttacggg ttatggccct tgcgtgcctt gaattacttc cacctggctg cagtacgtga
      421 ttcttgatcc cgagcttcgg gttggaagtg ggtgggagag ttcgaggcct tgcgcttaag
      481 gagccccttc gcctcgtgct tgagttgagg cctggcctgg gcgctggggc cgccgcgtgc
      541 gaatctggtg gcaccttcgc gcctgtctcg ctgctttcga taagtctcta gccatttaaa
      601 atttttgatg acctgctgcg acgctttttt tctggcaaga tagtcttgta aatgcgggcc
      661 aagatctgca cactggtatt tcggtttttg gggccgcggg cggcgacggg gcccgtgcgt
      721 cccagcgcac atgttcggcg aggcggggcc tgcgagcgcg gccaccgaga atcggacggg
      781 ggtagtctca agctggccgg cctgctctgg tgcctggcct cgcgccgccg tgtatcgccc
      841 cgccctgggc ggcaaggctg gcccggtcgg caccagttgc gtgagcggaa agatggccgc
      901 ttcccggccc tgctgcaggg agctcaaaat ggaggacgcg gcgctcggga gagcgggcgg
      961 gtgagtcacc cacacaaagg aaaagggcct ttccgtcctc agccgtcgct tcatgtgact
     1021 ccacggagta ccgggcgccg tccaggcacc tcgattagtt ctcgagcttt tggagtacgt
     1081 cgtctttagg ttggggggag gggttttatg cgatggagtt tccccacact gagtgggtgg
     1141 agactgaagt taggccagct tggcacttga tgtaattctc cttggaattt gccctttttg
     1201 agtttggatc ttggttcatt ctcaagcctc agacagtggt tcaaagtttt tttcttccat
     1261 ttcaggtgtc gtgaggctag catcgattga tcaacaagtt tgtacaaaaa agcaggctgg
     1321 cgccggaacc aattcagtcg actggatccg gtaccgaatt caggccggcc taccatggaa
     1381 aggtccccgt ttctgttggc gtgcattctt ctgcccctcg taagaggaca cagccttttc
     1441 acctgtgagc caatcaccgt tcccagatgt atgaaaatga cttacaacat gacgttcttc
     1501 cctaacctga tgggtcatta tgaccagggg atcgctgctg tggaaatggg gcactttctg
     1561 catcttgcaa atctagaatg ttcaccaaac attgaaatgt tcctttgcca agcttttata
     1621 ccaacctgca cagagcaaat tcatgtagtt ctaccctgtc ggaaattgtg tgagaaaata
     1681 gtttctgatt gcaaaaaact aatggacact tttggcatcc gatggcctga agaacttgaa
     1741 tgtaacagat tgccacactg tgatgacact gttcctgtaa cttctcatcc acacacagag
     1801 ctttctgggc cacagaagaa atcagatcaa gtcccaagag acattggatt ttggtgtcca
     1861 aagcacctta ggacttccgg ggaccaaggc tataggtttc tgggaattga acagtgtgcc
     1921 cctccgtgcc ccaatatgta ttttaaaagt gatgaactag actttgccaa aagtttcata
     1981 ggaatagttt caatattttg tctttgtgca actctgttca cgttccttac atttttaatt
     2041 gacgttagac gattcagata cccagagaga ccaattatct attactctgt ctgctacagc
     2101 attgtctctc tcatgtactt cgtggggttt ttgctgggca atagcacggc ttgtaataag
     2161 gcagacgaga agctggagct cggggacacc gttgtcctag ggtcaaagaa taaggcttgc
     2221 agtgtggtat ttatgtttct gtattttttt acaatggctg gcaccgtgtg gtgggtgatt
     2281 ctcaccatta cgtggttctt agctgccggg agaaaatgga gttgcgaagc tattgaacaa
     2341 aaagcagtgt ggttccatgc cgttgcctgg ggggcgcccg ggttcctgac cgtcatgctg
     2401 ctcgctatga ataaggttga aggagacaac attagcggcg tttgcttcgt tggcctgtat
     2461 gacctggacg cctctcgcta cttcgtcctt ctgcctctgt gcctctgcgt atttgttggg
     2521 ctgtctctcc tcttagccgg catcatctcc ttgaatcatg tccgacaagt catacagcat
     2581 gatggccgga accaagagaa gctaaagaaa ttcatgattc gcatcggagt cttcagtggc
     2641 ctgtatcttg tgcccttagt gacacttctc ggttgctatg tctatgagct agtgaacagg
     2701 atcacctggg agatgacatg gttctctgat cattgtcacc agtaccgcat cccgtgccct
     2761 taccaggcaa atccaaaagc tcgaccagaa ttggctttat ttatgataaa atatctgatg
     2821 acattaattg ttggtatctc tgcggtcttc tgggttggaa gcaaaaagac gtgcacagaa
     2881 tgggccgggt tctttaagcg aaaccgcaag cgagacccca tcagtgagag ccgccgagtg
     2941 ctgcaagagt cctgtgagtt cttcctgaag cacaactcta aagtgaagca caagaagaag
     3001 catggcgcac cagggcctca taggctgaag gtcatttcca agtccatggg aactagcaca
     3061 ggagcgacca caaatcatgg cacctctgcc atggcaatcg ctgaccatga ttacttaggg
     3121 caagaaactt caacagaagt ccacacctcc ccagaagcat ccgtcaaaga gggacgagca
     3181 gaccgagcaa acactcccag cgccaaagat cgggactgtg gggaatctgc agggcccagt
     3241 tccaagctct ctgggaaccg gaacggcagg gaaagccgag cgggcggcct gaaggagaga
     3301 agcaatggat cagagggggc tccaagtgaa ggaagggtaa gtccaaagag cagcgttcct
     3361 gagactggcc tgatagactg cagcacttca caggccgcca gttctccaga accaaccagc
     3421 ctcaagggct ccacatctct gcctgttcac tcagcttcca gagctaggaa agagcagggt
     3481 gctggcagcc attccgacgc ttgaggcgcg cctctagaac tatagtgagt cgtattacgt
     3541 agatccagac atgataagat acattgatga gtttggacaa accacaacta gaatgcagtg
     3601 aaaaaaatgc tttatttgtg aaatttgtga tgctattgct ttatttgtaa ccattataag
     3661 ctgcaataaa caagttaaca acaacaattg cattcatttt atgtttcagg ttcaggggga
     3721 ggtgtgggag gttttttaat tcgcggccgc actcgagata tctagaccca gctttcttgt
     3781 acaaagtggt tgatatcggt aagcctatcc ctaaccctct cctcggtctc gattctacgt
     3841 agtaatgaac tagtaccggt taagtcgaca atcaacgcgt taagtcgaca atcaacctct
     3901 ggattacaaa atttgtgaaa gattgactgg tattcttaac tatgttgctc cttttacgct
     3961 atgtggatac gctgctttaa tgcctttgta tcatgctatt gcttcccgta tggctttcat
     4021 tttctcctcc ttgtataaat cctggttgct gtctctttat gaggagttgt ggcccgttgt
     4081 caggcaacgt ggcgtggtgt gcactgtgtt tgctgacgca acccccactg gttggggcat
     4141 tgccaccacc tgtcagctcc tttccgggac tttcgctttc cccctcccta ttgccacggc
     4201 ggaactcatc gccgcctgcc ttgcccgctg ctggacaggg gctcggctgt tgggcactga
     4261 caattccgtg gtgttgtcgg ggaaatcatc gtcctttcct tggctgctcg cctgtgttgc
     4321 cacctggatt ctgcgcggga cgtccttctg ctacgtccct tcggccctca atccagcgga
     4381 ccttccttcc cgcggcctgc tgccggctct gcggcctctt ccgcgtcttc gccttcgccc
     4441 tcagacgagt cggatctccc tttgggccgc ctccccgcgt cgactttaag accaatgact
     4501 tacaaggcag ctgtagatct tagccacttt ttaaaagaaa aggggggact ggaagggcta
     4561 attcactccc aacgaagaca agatctgctt tttgcttgta ctgggtctct ctggttagac
     4621 cagatctgag cctgggagct ctctggctaa ctagggaacc cactgcttaa gcctcaataa
     4681 agcttgcctt gagtgcttca agtagtgtgt gcccgtctgt tgtgtgactc tggtaactag
     4741 agatccctca gaccctttta gtcagtgtgg aaaatctcta gcagtacgta tagtagttca
     4801 tgtcatctta ttattcagta tttataactt gcaaagaaat gaatatcaga gagtgagagg
     4861 aacttgttta ttgcagctta taatggttac aaataaagca atagcatcac aaatttcaca
     4921 aataaagcat ttttttcact gcattctagt tgtggtttgt ccaaactcat caatgtatct
     4981 tatcatgtct ggctctagct atcccgcccc taactccgcc catcccgccc ctaactccgc
     5041 ccagttccgc ccattctccg ccccatggct gactaatttt ttttatttat gcagaggccg
     5101 aggccgcctc ggcctctgag ctattccaga agtagtgagg aggctttttt ggaggcctag
     5161 ggacgtaccc aattcgccct atagtgagtc gtattacgcg cgctcactgg ccgtcgtttt
     5221 acaacgtcgt gactgggaaa accctggcgt tacccaactt aatcgccttg cagcacatcc
     5281 ccctttcgcc agctggcgta atagcgaaga ggcccgcacc gatcgccctt cccaacagtt
     5341 gcgcagcctg aatggcgaat gggnnnnnnn nnnnnnnnnn nnnnnnnnnn nnnnnnnnnn
     5401 nnnnnnnnnn nnnnnnnnnn nnnnnnnnnn nnnnnnnnnn nnnnnnnnnn nnnnnnnnnn
     5461 nnnnnnnnnn nnnnnnnnnn nnnnnnncnn nnnnnnnnnn nnnnnnnnnn nnnnnnnnnn
     5521 nnnnnnnnnn nnnnnnnnnn nnnnnnnnnn nnnnnnnnnn nnnnnnnnnn nnnnnnnnna
     5581 nnnnnnnnnn nnnnnnnnnn nnnnnnnnnn nnnnnnnnnn nnnnnnnnnc ctttgacgtt
     5641 ggagtccacg ttctttaata gtggactctt gttccaaact ggaacaacac tcaaccctat
     5701 ctcggtctat tcttttgatt tataagggat tttgccgatt tcggcctatt ggttaaaaaa
     5761 tgagctgatt taacaaaaat ttaacgcgaa ttttaacaaa atattaacgc ttacaattta
     5821 ggtggcactt ttcggggaaa tgtgcgcgga acccctattt gtttattttt ctaaatacat
     5881 tcaaatatgt atccgctcat gagacaataa ccctgataaa tgcttcaata atattgaaaa
     5941 aggaagagta tgagtattca acatttccgt gtcgccctta ttcccttttt tgcggcattt
     6001 tgccttcctg tttttgctca cccagaaacg ctggtgaaag taaaagatgc tgaagatcag
     6061 ttgggtgcac gagtgggtta catcgaactg gatctcaaca gcggtaagat ccttgagagt
     6121 tttcgccccg aagaacgttt tccaatgatg agcactttta aagttctgct atgtggcgcg
     6181 gtattatccc gtattgacgc cgggcaagag caactcggtc gccgcataca ctattctcag
     6241 aatgacttgg ttgagtactc accagtcaca gaaaagcatc ttacggatgg catgacagta
     6301 agagaattat gcagtgctgc cataaccatg agtgataaca ctgcggccaa cttacttctg
     6361 acaacgatcg gaggaccgaa ggagctaacc gcttttttgc acaacatggg ggatcatgta
     6421 actcgccttg atcgttggga accggagctg aatgaagcca taccaaacga cgagcgtgac
     6481 accacgatgc ctgtagcaat ggcaacaacg ttgcgcaaac tattaactgg cgaactactt
     6541 actctagctt cccggcaaca attaatagac tggatggagg cggataaagt tgcaggacca
     6601 cttctgcgct cggcccttcc ggctggctgg tttattgctg ataaatctgg agccggtgag
     6661 cgtgggtctc gcggtatcat tgcagcactg gggccagatg gtaagccctc ccgtatcgta
     6721 gttatctaca cgacggggag tcaggcaact atggatgaac gaaatagaca gatcgctgag
     6781 ataggtgcct cactgattaa gcattggtaa ctgtcagacc aagtttactc atatatactt
     6841 tagattgatt taaaacttca tttttaattt aaaaggatct aggtgaagat cctttttgat
     6901 aatctcatga ccaaaatccc ttaacgtgag ttttcgttcc actgagcgtc agaccccgta
     6961 gaaaagatca aaggatcttc ttgagatcct ttttttctgc gcgtaatctg ctgcttgcaa
     7021 acaaaaaaac caccgctacc agcggtggtt tgtttgccgg atcaagagct accaactctt
     7081 tttccgaagg taactggctt cagcagagcg cagataccaa atactgttct tctagtgtag
     7141 ccgtagttag gccaccactt caagaactct gtagcaccgc ctacatacct cgctctgcta
     7201 atcctgttac cagtggctgc tgccagtggc gataagtcgt gtcttaccgg gttggactca
     7261 agacgatagt taccggataa ggcgcagcgg tcgggctgaa cggggggttc gtgcacacag
     7321 cccagcttgg agcgaacgac ctacaccgaa ctgagatacc tacagcgtga gctatgagaa
     7381 agcgccacgc ttcccgaagg gagaaaggcg gacaggtatc cggtaagcgg cagggtcgga
     7441 acaggagagc gcacgaggga gcttccaggg ggaaacgcct ggtatcttta tagtcctgtc
     7501 gggtttcgcc acctctgact tgagcgtcga tttttgtgat gctcgtcagg ggggcggagc
     7561 ctatggaaaa acgccagcaa cgcggccttt ttacggttcc tggccttttg ctggcctttt
     7621 gctcacatgt tctttcctgc gttatcccct gattctgtgg ataaccgtat taccgccttt
     7681 gagtgagctg ataccgctcg ccgcagccga acgaccgagc gcagcgagtc agtgagcgag
     7741 gaagcggaag agcgcccaat acgcaaaccg cctctccccg cgcgttggcc gattcattaa
     7801 tgcagctggc acgacaggtt tcccgactgg aaagcgggca gtgagcgcaa cgcaattaat
     7861 gtgagttagc tcactcatta ggcaccccag gctttacact ttatgcttcc ggctcgtatg
     7921 ttgtgtggaa ttgtgagcgg ataacaattt cacacaggaa acagctatga ccatgattac
     7981 gccaagcgcg caattaaccc tcactaaagg gaacaaaagc tggagctgca agcttaatgt
     8041 agtcttatgc aatactcttg tagtcttgca acatggtaac gatgagttag caacatgcct
     8101 tacaaggaga gaaaaagcac cgtgcatgcc gattggtgga agtaaggtgg tacgatcgtg
     8161 ccttattagg aaggcaacag acgggtctga catggattgg acgaaccact gaattgccgc
     8221 attgcagaga tattgtattt aagtgcctag ctcgatacat aaacgggtct ctctggttag
     8281 accagatctg agcctgggag ctctctggct aactagggaa cccactgctt aagcctcaat
     8341 aaagcttgcc ttgagtgctt caagtagtgt gtgcccgtct gttgtgtgac tctggtaact
     8401 agagatccct cagacccttt tagtcagtgt ggaaaatctc tagcagtggc gcccgaacag
     8461 ggacttgaaa gcgaaaggga aaccagagga gctctctcga cgcaggactc ggcttgctga
     8521 agcgcgcacg gcaagaggcg aggggcggcg actggtgagt acgccaaaaa ttttgactag
     8581 cggaggctag aaggagagag atgggtgcga gagcgtcagt attaagcggg ggagaattag
     8641 atcgcgatgg gaaaaaattc ggttaaggcc agggggaaag aaaaaatata aattaaaaca
     8701 tatagtatgg gcaagcaggg agctagaacg attcgcagtt aatcctggcc tgttagaaac
     8761 atcagaaggc tgtagacaaa tactgggaca gctacaacca tcccttcaga caggatcaga
     8821 agaacttaga tcattatata atacagtagc aaccctctat tgtgtgcatc aaaggataga
     8881 gataaaagac accaaggaag ctttagacaa gatagaggaa gagcaaaaca aaagtaagac
     8941 caccgcacag caagcggccg ctgatcttca gacctggagg aggagatatg agggacaatt
     9001 ggagaagtga attatataaa tataaagtag taaaaattga accattagga gtagcaccca
     9061 ccaaggcaaa gagaagagtg gtgcagagag aaaaaagagc agtgggaata ggagctttgt
     9121 tccttgggtt cttgggagca gcaggaagca ctatgggcgc agcgtcaatg acgctgacgg
     9181 tacaggccag acaattattg tctggtatag tgcagcagca gaacaatttg ctgagggcta
     9241 ttgaggcgca acagcatctg ttgcaactca cagtctgggg catcaagcag ctccaggcaa
     9301 gaatcctggc tgtggaaaga tacctaaagg atcaacagct cctggggatt tggggttgct
     9361 ctggaaaact catttgcacc actgctgtgc cttggaatgc tagttggagt aataaatctc
     9421 tggaacagat ttggaatcac acgacctgga tggagtggga cagagaaatt aacaattaca
     9481 caagcttaat acactcctta attgaagaat cgcaaaacca gcaagaaaag aatgaacaag
     9541 aattattgga attagataaa tgggcaagtt tgtggaattg gtttaacata acaaattggc
     9601 tgtggtatat aaaattattc ataatgatag taggaggctt ggtaggttta agaatagttt
     9661 ttgctgtact ttctatagtg aatagagtta ggcagggata ttcaccatta tcgtttcaga
     9721 cccacctccc aaccccgagg ggacccatgc attgcatctc aattagtcag caaccaggtg
     9781 tggaaagtcc ccaggctccc cagcaggcag aagtatgcaa agcatgcgtc tcaattagtc
     9841 agcaaccata gtcccgcccc taactccgcc catcccgccc ctaactccgc ccagttccgc
     9901 ccattctccg ccccatggct gactaatttt ttttatttat gcagaggccg aggccgcctc
     9961 ggcctctgag ctattccaga agtagtgagg aggctttttt ggaggcctag gcttttgcaa
    10021 aaagctttct agaggtacca ccggagctta ccatgaccga gtacaagccc acggtgcgcc
    10081 tcgccacccg cgacgacgtc cccagggccg tacgcaccct cgccgccgcg ttcgccgact
    10141 accccgccac gcgccacacc gtcgatccgg accgccacat cgagcgggtc accgagctgc
    10201 aagaactctt cctcacgcgc gtcgggctcg acatcggcaa ggtgtgggtc gcggacgacg
    10261 gcgccgccgt ggcggtctgg accacgccgg agagcgtcga agcgggggcg gtgttcgccg
    10321 agatcggccc gcgcatggcc gagttgagcg gttcccggct ggccgcgcag caacagatgg
    10381 aaggcctcct ggcgccgcac cggcccaagg agcccgcgtg gttcctggcc accgtcggcg
    10441 tctcgcccga ccaccagggc aagggtctgg gcagcgccgt cgtgctcccc ggagtggagg
    10501 cggccgagcg cgccggggtg cccgccttcc tggagacctc cgcgccccgc aacctcccct
    10561 tctacgagcg gctcggcttc accgtcaccg ccgacgtcga ggtgcccgaa ggaccgcgca
    10621 cctggtgcat gacccgcaag cccggtgcca gttaacgaat tctagatctt gagacaaatg
    10681 gcagtattca tccacaattt taaaagaaaa ggggggattg gggggtacag tgcaggggaa
    10741 agaatagtag acataatagc aacagacata caaactaaag aattacaaaa acaaattaca
    10801 aaaattcaaa attttcgggt ttattacagg gacagcagag atccactttg gcgccgg
//
