[The description below was written by a language model from this plasmid's Addgene catalogue record and the feature table of its GenBank file.]
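Description:
pLEX307-mFzd6 is a third-generation-style, self-inactivating HIV-1 lentiviral expression plasmid built on the pLEX_307 Gateway destination backbone and designed to express mouse Frizzled 6 (Fzd6) in mammalian cells. It is maintained in E. coli through a high-copy ColE1/pUC origin with ampicillin selection (beta-lactamase), and it also carries an f1 origin. The viral genome is driven by an RSV promoter fused to a truncated 5' LTR, followed by the Psi packaging signal, the RRE for Rev-dependent export, and a cPPT/CTS element. It ends in a WPRE and a U3-deleted 3' LTR, so the integrated provirus lacks LTR promoter activity. An SV40 early promoter drives puromycin N-acetyltransferase, which allows selection of transduced or transfected cells.

The payload sits between attB1 and attB2 sites left by Gateway recombination, downstream of the human EF-1-alpha promoter with its first intron, giving strong constitutive expression. The Fzd6 coding sequence itself is not annotated in the feature table, but the roughly 2.1 kb insert occupies the interval after attB1. According to the record it was PCR-amplified from another plasmid and passed through a modified pENTR-2B entry vector. A reverse-oriented T7 promoter and an SV40 poly(A) signal, apparently carried over with the entry cassette, lie between the insert and attB2. The backbone's V5 tag lies beyond attB2 and this poly(A) signal. The record does not state whether the tag is fused to Fzd6, and this layout makes a fusion seem unlikely.

The construct is suited to producing lentivirus for stable Fzd6 overexpression. It was deposited with a study of Wnt5a-Ror signaling.
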