Addgene plasmid #102868: pLEX307-mFzd6
Purpose: Expresses mouse Fzd6 in mammalian cells
Depositing lab: Henry Ho. Depositing organization: University of California, Davis. Publication: Kinesin superfamily protein Kif26b links Wnt5a-Ror signaling to the control of cell and tissue behaviors in vertebrates. Susman MW, Karuna EP, Kunz RC, Gujral TS, Cantu AV, Choi SS, Jong BY, Okada K, Scales MK, Hum J, Hu LS, Kirschner MW, Nishinakamura R, Yamada S, Laird DJ, Jao LE, Gygi SP, Greenberg ME, Ho HH. Elife. 2017 Sep 8;6. pii: e26509. doi: 10.7554/eLife.26509. PubMed 28885975.
Backbone
  Vector backbone: pLEX_307
  Backbone manufacturer: Addgene #41392 (provided by David Root)
  Backbone size w/o insert (bp): 10065
  Total vector size (bp): 10857
  Vector type: Mammalian Expression, Lentiviral
  Selectable markers: Puromycin
Growth in bacteria
  Bacterial resistance: Ampicillin, 100 μg/mL
  Growth temperature: 37°C
  Growth strain: NEB Stable
  Copy number: High Copy
Gene/Insert
  Gene/Insert name: Frizzled 6
  Species: M. musculus (mouse)
  Insert size (bp): 2130
  Entrez Gene: Fzd6 (a.k.a. Fz6)
  Promoter: EF1A
  Cloning method: Gateway Cloning
  Sequencing primers: 5′ EF1A promoter forward (TCAAGCCTCAGACAGTGGTTC)
Resource information
  A portion of this plasmid was derived from a plasmid made by: Insert was PCR amplified from Addgene plasmid #42258 (provided by Jeremy Nathans and Chris Garcia) and subcloned into a modified pENTR-2B vector using FseI and AscI sites.
Terms and licenses: Academic/Nonprofit Terms; Industry Terms: Not Available to Industry
How to cite: pLEX307-mFzd6 was a gift from Henry Ho (Addgene plasmid # 102868 ; http://n2t.net/addgene:102868 ; RRID:Addgene_102868)
